Addgene plasmid #20793: miR-206-1/miR-133b promoter GFP
Depositing lab: David Bartel. Depositing organization: Whitehead Institute for Biomedical Research. Publication: Coherent but overlapping expression of microRNAs and their targets during vertebrate development. Shkumatava A, Stark A, Sive H, Bartel DP. Genes Dev. 2009 Feb 15. 23(4):466-81. 10.1101/gad.1745709 PubMed 19240133.
Backbone
  Vector backbone: pBSII SK+ modified to introduce GFP and more cloning sites
  Backbone manufacturer: Bartel Lab
  Vector type: zebrafish expression
Growth in bacteria
  Bacterial resistance: Ampicillin, 100 μg/mL
  Growth temperature: 37°C
  Growth strain: DH5alpha
  Copy number: Unknown
Gene/Insert
  Gene/Insert name: mir-206-1/mir-133b (alt names: miR-206; miR-133)
  Species: D. rerio (zebrafish)
  Insert size (bp): 4500
  Entrez Gene: mir206-1 (a.k.a. dre-mir-206-1)
  Tag / fusion protein: GFP (C terminal on backbone)
  Cloning method: Restriction Enzyme; 5′ cloning site ApaI (unknown if destroyed); 3′ cloning site SmaI (destroyed during cloning)
  Sequencing primers: 5′ CTGCCCCATTTAGACTCTTTCTTGACG
Terms and licenses: Academic/Nonprofit Terms; Industry Terms: Not Available to Industry
Depositor comments: For polycistronic mir-206-1/mir-133b, we were not able to identify the transcriptional start precisely by 5′-RACE due to the repetitive sequence in this region. Analyses of EST clones (BM259633, CF999541, CF348604, DR729161) mapped the approximate start of the mir-206-1/mir-133b primary transcript to 1.4 kb from the mir-206 hairpin. A 4.5-kb upstream fragment that includes ∼0.9 kb of the primary transcript was amplified from genomic DNA using primers 3 and 4 (5'-CTGCCCCATTTAGACTCTTTCTTGACG-3' and 5'-CCAGAAGAACCCAGACGAAACCCAC-3'). The promoter fragment was fused to a GFP reporter gene. The miRNA promoter fusion was flanked by I-SceI meganuclease recognition sites to increase the efficiency of transgenensis. Please note that Addgene's sequencing results show some differences from the published sequence. The depositing lab is aware of the differences.
How to cite: miR-206-1/miR-133b promoter GFP was a gift from David Bartel (Addgene plasmid # 20793 ; http://n2t.net/addgene:20793 ; RRID:Addgene_20793)
