[The description below was written by a language model from this plasmid's Addgene catalogue record.]
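Description:
miR-206-1/miR-133b promoter GFP is a zebrafish transgenesis reporter plasmid built on a pBluescript II SK+ backbone that the depositing lab modified to carry a GFP coding sequence and additional cloning sites. It is propagated in E. coli under ampicillin selection; the record lists the copy number as unknown and no feature table is provided, so backbone elements beyond those stated cannot be confirmed here.

The insert is a roughly 4.5 kb fragment of zebrafish (D. rerio) genomic DNA taken from upstream of the polycistronic mir-206-1/mir-133b locus, cloned by restriction digestion between ApaI and SmaI sites (the latter destroyed during cloning) and placed in front of GFP so that the reporter is driven by the microRNA gene's own regulatory sequences. According to the depositor, the transcription start could not be pinned down by 5′-RACE because the region is repetitive. EST evidence instead placed the approximate start of the primary transcript about 1.4 kb from the mir-206 hairpin, and the cloned fragment therefore includes about 0.9 kb of the primary transcript along with the upstream promoter region. The promoter–GFP cassette is flanked by I-SceI meganuclease recognition sites, which raise the efficiency of transgenesis.

The construct is intended for generating transgenic zebrafish in which GFP reports where and when the mir-206-1/mir-133b primary transcript is expressed, in support of work comparing microRNA expression patterns with those of their targets during vertebrate development. The repository's sequencing shows some differences from the published sequence, which the depositing lab is aware of.
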