>Addgene plasmid #20793 | miR-206-1/miR-133b promoter GFP | depositor partial sequence | sequence record 9680 | Author sequence
CTGCCCCATTTAGACTCTTTCTTGACGTAGGAGCTTGATATACAGTAGATCAAAGTTGAGCTACGACACC
TCAGGTGAAAACGCGCTAATACCTCCATTTCCTTTAACAACACCATTTCCAGAGACAGAAGTGTCAAATC
TTCCATTTGCTGCCTCGTAAAAAAAATGAGATGTCATCCAGCATCTCAGGAAGAAAAAAAATCTAATTGG
AGGTAATATATAAGGAGTAACTACGTATTGTTAAAGAAAAAACGTGGCAAAAAAACTGTAGTTCTAATAA
AATGCAGGCCGTTGCATCATTTTTATCTGAAATCAATTTTTAAAAAATGGCATTTTTTTAGCATTGTCAA
TTAAAAAATTAGAAAATACTTTAAAAATACATTAAAACTGTTGAATTGAATAAATTTAAATGTATTTATT
TAATTTACATATACAGCTCTGTAAAACAAAATAATAACATTTAAAAAAATTCCTGAAATTAAACAAATCG
AAAAAAAAATATTATTGGTTTTCTAGATTTGCCATTAGTATGAAATGATTAATGTTCATTTACATTTCAT
CTTATAAAAATCCTATTTAAAAAGTGTCTTTAAAGTAAGAATGTCATCATTTAGAAAATGTATATGTAAA
AACAGTTAGTTAATACTATGTATTTCATGTTTTTAGACCCTAAAATACTGCAAAAAAAAAAAAAAAAATT
GCATAAATGTATTTTACATATATACATATCTTCCCCAATATTTTATATTGACCAAATGTCACTTACTAAT
AGGTGCAAATATTTATATACAAAATTCTAACGCTGAAGACACGCTGTCAGTAAAAACAAAATAAAAAACA
AATAAGCATTCTACTCAAAACATTTTTATATTAATGGCAAATAAAAAAAGCAATTAGTGGTCTCCAGAGC
TGCATATAATAATAATAATAATAATAATAATAATAATAATAATATAAAAAAACTTTACAAATTTAAATGT
AAAAAATACAAAAGCCTCAAATGCTATCAACTGACTATTTCCAATAACAATAAAACAGTACTAAAAACAA
CAAAGCTCCCTCAACTAGAACCAAATGAAAGCTCTCCCCACACCTCTCAGTCCACATCTCTCCTCTTCTT
CTGAGTGCTACAGTGTACCGTCCTCTTTGCGTGGCTGTTGGTTTCTGTCCAGACGTGGCCACTCGCTCCT
GGGCTTTTCAAGTGCTCGCCGTCCCTTATACTCCCCCTCGGCCCCGCGCTGCTCCACCTGTTGGTGTCCT
TTAGGATCTGGGGCCTGCTGTCCAGCCCAATCAGAGCCGTGAAATCACACCTCTCAGCTGTTCACACTGG
CCCCAAGACACCCTACACCCGCTGCTCCACTTTTACACCCCATTTCAATGGCTGCTTTAGGAAGAGAGAA
GTGGGAAACAACTGTGGCCGAGTGAGTGGCTTCTGTGCAGGGCCGGTTAGTAGTCACAGCTGAGGGGAGC
TAATGTTTAGTAAACCAGTTAATCTCAAAGCTGAAGTAATCAGTGATCATTGGCAGATAATGTGTTTTAG
GCACAGTTTTTAGGAGCATCAATGATAATAATTAAGGTTTTATTATTAAGGATGTCCCTATCAGTTTTTT
TTGCCCTTAAGTCCAAGTCTGAGTCATTTGATTTTGAGTATCTACCAATACCAAAACCCGATCTGATACT
TCTATAATACATTAAAAAAGAATAACGAAGTGTGAAGAAATAGATCCAGGATGTTCCTTATTTTTTATTT
AACTCACCTTATTTTAACCGTCATCAACTCTGTTAACAAACAGAACACTTCTGCGAGGTAGCTTGAACAA
TCAAGTAATAAATAACATCAATTCTTCACTTTTGGACTTTAGTGCAACAGTAATTAAAAAAAAATCTGAT
ATAATAACAAAGAGCACCATGGCAATGTTGTCGTCATCAACTTTATAATACCTCAAGACCATAGACATAA
TCATGCTTGCCGCTTCAAGCTGCTTCCCTGTTCTACTTTGCCAGCATTTAACTAATAGCGTCTCTGCAAA
AAAGTGATGTTGTGCCGCATACGTAGCTGTTTCTGTACGAAGTCAGGAAAGAAGTCTAATTCTGTGCTAC
TGCATACCTATAGATGTGTTCAAAAATACTAAGAATCTCTCTATATATGTACATATATATTTAAGTCCCG
ATCGGGAGGTAACGTCTGATTCCGATGGAGTCTGAAACTGTGTGATCGGGCTCGATTTCCAATCACGTGA
TCAGATCTGGACATCTCTAGCTTTTATACATATATTTTGTAGGATTTTACACATCAGTAATACAATTTTG
AGAGTGCAGCAATGTGTAAGAAATAACACACACAAACACATATTCACAAAAGTTTGGTTATTTCAACACA
AATTAGGTAAAATATGGACAAACCCAAATGTTGGGTTAATTAAATACTGTTAATTAAAATTTAAAAATGA
ACCCCGCTGTTGATTTTGTTCAAATTTTACCAAGGATTGGGTTGAAATAACCTAGTATTTTTAGACTGCA
TAATAAAATTAAATGAATAGTTTGGCCAAAAATTAAGTTTGACTCATCCTCAAGTGGTTACAAATTGTTA
TAAGTTTTTTTATTTTGTCAAACACTAAAGAAGATGGGTTAGAAAAAAAGTGATAACCTGGAACCATTGA
CTTTTAAAGGATAAAAAAAAAATTATAAAAGTCAGTGGTTACAGGTTTTACCAAAAAAATATCTTAATTT
TTTATTCAACGTAAAAAACAATGTTTGTAACAATGTGAAGGGACATAAATAGTAGTAAGCAGTTAAAATA
ATAATAATAATAGCCTATGGATAAAAGGTCGACCAGACGGTTACAATGCTTGTTAAATGGTTAATAACAT
CAAGCGTGCATTATTTTCTAATAATTCAATAGAACAGAGTTGACTATTCTACTTAACCTACACTGTATAA
AAATCCTGGTTGCCTTAGATTTTTAAGCTGAATCAAATGAAACCTTATTAGTCCATTGACCTGATATTAT
GTTAAACTAACTTAAAACTGCTTGCGTAATTTATCAAATTAGGTTAGGCAAGGCAAGGCAAGGCAAGTGT
ATTTATATAGCACATTTCATACACAATGGCAATTCAAAGTGCTTTACATAAACAAGAATAAAAGAAACAA
GTAAAATAAAAATAAAAACAAATAATAAAAATGCGTAAAAACAAAACAAAACAAAACATAAAAACAGGTA
AAATGTGATATAAAAGAATGAAGAAGAAGAAGAGAAAAACATGATAGTGCAATCTGTCGGACGCAGCACA
GTGCTCATTTAGTAAAGGCACAGCTAAACAGATGTGTTTTCAGTCTTGATTTGAATGTGCCTAATGTTGG
AGCACATCTGATCATTTCTGGAAGCTGATTCCAGCAGCGAGGGGTGTAGTGGCTAAAAGCCGATTCACCC
TGCTTTGACTGAGCTCTTGGAACTTCTAGTTTATATGATCCTAAAGATCTGAGTGATCTGTTGGGTTTGT
ATTCAGTGAGCATATCTGTGATGTATTTAGGTCCTAGGCCATTTAGTGATTTATAGACCAGTAATAATAC
TTTAAAATCTATTCTGAATGTAACTGGCAGCCAGTGTAAAGACCTGAGGACAGGTGTGATGTGCTCTGAT
TATTTGGTTCTGGTTAGAATTCTGGCTGCAGTGTTCTGGATGAGCTGCAACTGTCTGACTGTCTTTTTAG
GAAGACCAGTGAGGAGTCCATTACAGTAATCCACCCTGCTGCTGATAAAAGCATGAACAAGTTTTTCTAA
ATCTTCACTAGAAACAAAGCATCTGATTTAGATTAGGTTAGAACATGATTAACTTAGTTTAATAAGTAAC
AATGACCTATAAACCTACGCTGTCAGGACTAATTGATCATATAATTTCTACAGTGTACAGTTATAAAGAC
TGTTTTGTTGTATCAAGTGATTTGTCAGGTTTCTGTCCTCAAACCACTCCTGTGTGTAAGGATAGTTTCT
TATGCATCTCATCCAAAGCTTTTGGTTTTAATGACATTATTATTACTATTATTATTGCAGTTTTAGCTGT
GAAATAACTGAAAACATTCAGCATGCTAATATGGATCTGTGTAATGCAGTCAAAACCTGCCTAAAACCAC
TTTAGCCGTGTGGTCCCTGAAAATGATTGCACACTTGTAAAATATGATTATAAATAATTTTTTATACTCT
TCTTATAGAATATAACATTAGTCCCGTCATTAAAGATCCTTCAGAAATCATTTTAATAAGCTGATTGGCA
GCTCAAGGAACATTATTGTTGCTTAATCATCAATGTTGCTTAATAAACCCCTTGATACACTTTTTCAGTA
TTCTGATGAATGCAAGTGGTGACGCAGTGGCGCAGTAGGTAGTGCTGTCGCCTGATAGCAAGAAGGTCGC
TGGTTTGAGCCTCGGCTGGGTCAGTTGGTGTTTCTGTGTGGAGTTTGCATGTTCTACCTGCGTTCGAGTG
GGTTTCGTCTGGGTTCTTCTGG
