>Addgene plasmid #20793 | miR-206-1/miR-133b promoter GFP | addgene partial sequence | sequence record 26653 | 20793 with EGFP-N
CTCCTCGCCCTTGCTCACCATGGTGGCGGCAAGCTCCTTGAATTCGATATCTGCAAAAAGAACAAGTAGC
TTGTATTCCCCTAGTGATTCTGCCCCATTTAGACTCTTTCTTGACGTAGGAGCTTGATATACGGTAGATC
AAAGTTGAGCTACGACACCTCAGGTGAAAACGCGCTAATACCTCCGTTTCCTTTAACAACACCATTTCCA
GAGACAGAAGTGTCAAATCTTCCATTTGCTGCCTCGTAAAAATAGAGATGTCATCCAGCATCTCAGGAAG
AAAAAAAAATCTAATTGGAGGTAATATATAAGGAGTAACTACGTATTGTTAAAGAAAAAACGTGGCAAAA
AAAACTGTAGTTCTAATAAAATGCAGGCTGTTGCATCATTTTTATCTAAAATCAATTTTTAAAAAATGGC
AATTAAAAAAATTACATAATACTTTAAAAATACATTAAAACTGTTGAATTGAATAAATGTAAATGTATTT
ATTTAATTTACACATACAGCTCTGTAAAACAAAATAATAACATTTAAAAAAAAATTCTGAAATTAAACAA
ATCGAAAAAAAATTATTAATGGTTTTCTAGANTNGCCATTNNNNANNAAANGATNAANNGNNCATTTACN
TTTCATCTTATAAAAATCCTATTTAAAAAGTGTCTTTAAAGTANNNATCATCATTTAAAAAAATGTATAT
GTAAAANNNNNNNNNACTATGNANTTNATGTTTNANNCCNNAA
